>Addgene plasmid #61494 | RAB14 Q70L | addgene partial sequence | sequence record 101688 | EF1a-F 5'-TCAAGCCTCAGACAGTGGTTC-3'
GCTTAATTAAGCTCGACGGCATCCATGGCAACTGCACCATACAACTACTCTTACATCTTTAAATATATTA
TTATTGGGGACATGGGAGTAGGAAAATCTTGCTTGCTTCATCAATTTACAGAAAAAAAATTTATGGCTGA
TTGTCCTCACACAATTGGTGTTGAATTTGGTACAAGAATAATCGAAGTTAGTGGCCAAAAAATAAAACTG
CAGATTTGGGATACGGCAGGATTAGAGCGATTTAGGGCTGTTACACGGAGCTACTACAGAGGAGCTGCGG
GAGCTCTTATGGTCTATGATATCACTAGAAGAAGTACATATAACCACTTAAGCAGCTGGTTGACAGATGC
AAGGAATCTCACCAATCCAAATACTGTAATAATTCTCATAGGAAATAAAGCAGATTTGGAGGCACAGAGA
GATGTTACATATGAAGAAGCCAAACAGTTTGCTGAAGAAAATGGCTTATTGTTCCTCGAAGCGAGTGCAA
AAACGGGAGAGAATGTA
