>Addgene plasmid #61494 | RAB14 Q70L | addgene partial sequence | sequence record 101700 | hUBCpro-F 5'-TGAAGCTCCGGTTTTGAACT-3'
TTTTTAGGCACCTTTTGAAATGTAATCATTTGGGTCAATATGTAATTTTCAGTGTTAGACTAGATAAATT
GTCCGCTAAATTCTGGCCGATTTTTGGCTTTTTTGTTAGACCTCGAGATGGTGAGCAAGGGCGAGGAGCT
GTTCACCGGGGTGGTGCCCATCCTGGTCGAGCTGGACGGCGACGTAAACGGCCACAAGTTCAGCGTGTCC
GGCGAGGGCGAGGGCGATGCCACCTACGGCAAGCTGACCCTGAAGTTCATCTGCACCACCGGCAAGCTGC
CCGTGCCCTGGCCCACCCTCGTGACCACCCTGACCTACGGCGTGCAGTGCTTCAGCCGCTACCCCGACCA
CATGAAGCAGCACGACTTCTTC
