[The description below was written by a language model from this plasmid's Addgene catalogue record.]
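Description:
RAB14 Q70L is a lentiviral expression plasmid built on pWCC43, a dual-promoter lentivector, and designed to overexpress a constitutively active form of human RAB14 in mammalian cells. The insert, recorded as 801 bp, encodes RAB14, a small GTPase of the Rab family, carrying the Q70L substitution that the record describes as the active form. In Rab and Ras-like GTPases, replacing this conserved catalytic glutamine typically impairs GTP hydrolysis, leaving the protein locked in its GTP-bound, signalling-competent state. The coding sequence was placed between BamHI and EcoRI sites, both of which remain intact, and is transcribed from the EF1a promoter, a strong constitutive promoter that performs well in many cell types, including primary and haematopoietic cells.

The second expression unit of the backbone consists of GFP driven by the human ubiquitin C (hUbC) promoter. Because GFP is made from its own promoter rather than fused to RAB14, it acts as an independent marker that lets transduced cells be identified or sorted by fluorescence without altering the GTPase. The plasmid is selected in bacteria with ampicillin and is propagated in a recombination-deficient strain, as is common for lentiviral constructs whose repeated LTR sequences can be unstable. No feature table is available, so the origin of replication, the details of the LTRs, packaging signal and any post-transcriptional elements are not stated, and copy number is listed as unknown. The associated work concerns regulation of human erythropoiesis by MIR144 and MIR451 through RAB14, which suggests use of this construct for gain-of-function studies of RAB14 activity in that setting.
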