Addgene plasmid #61494: RAB14 Q70L
Purpose: to overexpress constitutively active RAB14. Vector includes GFP driven by hUbC promoter
Depositing lab: Curt Civin. Depositing organization: University of Maryland, Baltimore. Publication: MIR144 and MIR451 regulate human erythropoiesis via RAB14. Kim M, Tan YS, Cheng WC, Kingsbury TJ, Heimfeld S, Civin CI. Br J Haematol. 2014 Oct 14. doi: 10.1111/bjh.13164. PubMed 25312678.
Backbone
  Vector backbone: pWCC43
  Backbone manufacturer: a dual promoter lentivector made by the Civin lab
  Vector type: Lentiviral
Growth in bacteria
  Bacterial resistance: Ampicillin, 100 μg/mL
  Growth temperature: 37°C
  Growth strain: Stbl3
  Copy number: Unknown
Gene/Insert
  Gene/Insert name: RAB14
  Species: H. sapiens (human)
  Insert size (bp): 801
  Mutation: Q70L, active form
  Entrez Gene: RAB14 (a.k.a. FBP, RAB-14)
  Promoter: EF1a
  Cloning method: Restriction Enzyme; 5′ cloning site BamHI (not destroyed); 3′ cloning site EcoRI (not destroyed)
  Sequencing primers: 5′ WCC43-F-seq TTCATTCTCAAGCCTCAGAC; 3′ WCC43-R-seq CGGACGCTCGCTGCGCCCTTCG
Terms and licenses: Academic/Nonprofit Terms; Industry Terms: Not Available to Industry
How to cite: RAB14 Q70L was a gift from Curt Civin (Addgene plasmid # 61494 ; http://n2t.net/addgene:61494 ; RRID:Addgene_61494)
